Addgene plasmid #210757: pCambia3301-AtU6-MAR1
Purpose: Mutagenesis of the Arabidopsis MAR1 gene for efficient screening.
Depositing lab: Daisuke Miki. Depositing organization: CAS Center for Excellence in Molecular Plant Sciences ("CEMPS"). Publication: Double step screening using endogenous marker improves relative gene targeting efficiency in Arabidopsis. Cheng Y, Zhang L, Ke Y, Dang X, Miki D. Sci Rep. 2024 Dec 28;14(1):30791. doi: 10.1038/s41598-024-80352-y. PubMed 39730554.
Backbone
  Vector backbone: pCambia3301
  Vector type: Plant Expression, CRISPR
  Selectable markers: Basta
Growth in bacteria
  Bacterial resistance: Kanamycin, 50 μg/mL
  Growth temperature: 37°C
  Growth strain: DH5alpha
  Copy number: Low Copy
Gene/Insert
  Gene/Insert name: AtU6-26 pro::MAR1 sgRNA
  gRNA/shRNA sequence: CTGGAGTTCTGGACCGTCCT
  Species: A. thaliana (mustard weed)
  Promoter: AtU6-26
  Cloning method: Restriction Enzyme; 5′ cloning site Unknown (unknown if destroyed); 3′ cloning site Unknown (unknown if destroyed)
Terms and licenses: Academic/Nonprofit Terms; Industry Terms: Not Available to Industry
How to cite: pCambia3301-AtU6-MAR1 was a gift from Daisuke Miki (Addgene plasmid # 210757 ; http://n2t.net/addgene:210757 ; RRID:Addgene_210757)
