[The description below was written by a language model from this plasmid's Addgene catalogue record and pLannotate feature annotations shown in this document.]
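Description:
pCambia3301-AtU6-MAR1 is an Agrobacterium-type binary T-DNA vector built on the pCambia3301 backbone for CRISPR mutagenesis in Arabidopsis thaliana. Outside the T-DNA borders it carries the usual pCambia maintenance functions: a ColE1/pBR322-type origin with the bom mobilisation region for propagation in E. coli, the pVS1 oriV with RepA and StaA for replication and stable inheritance in Agrobacterium, and an aphA-3 kanamycin resistance gene for bacterial selection. The record lists it as low copy.

Between the left and right border repeats the annotated sequence shows three units. Next to the left border, a CaMV 35S promoter drives the bar gene (phosphinothricin acetyltransferase) with a CaMV poly(A) signal, giving Basta/glufosinate selection of transformed plants. In the lacZα/multiple cloning site region sits the insert, a single guide RNA cassette in which the Arabidopsis AtU6-26 Pol III promoter expresses a spacer targeting the MAR1 gene fused to the Streptococcus pyogenes Cas9 gRNA scaffold. Only the scaffold was detected by the automated annotation, on the reverse strand; the U6 promoter is stated in the catalogue entry but not annotated. The backbone's reporter is also retained: a second 35S promoter driving the catalase-intron-containing GUS gene, with a His tag and NOS terminator, so that it is expressed in plants but not bacteria.

No Cas9 coding sequence is annotated, so the nuclease would apparently have to be supplied separately, for example from a Cas9-expressing plant line or another construct. The stated purpose is mutagenesis of MAR1 for efficient screening, and the associated publication title describes using an endogenous marker in a double-step screen to improve gene targeting efficiency in Arabidopsis.
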