Features (pLannotate 1.2.2; 26 found; start..end, strand, type, name):
      2..2024    +  CDS            GUS (fragment): β-glucuronidase This version of the gusA gene has a 5' extension with a catalase intron to ensure expression in plants but not bacteria.
   2030..2048    +  CDS            9xHis (fragment): 9xHis affinity tag
   2083..2335    +  terminator     NOS terminator: nopaline synthase terminator and poly(A) signal
   2357..2381    +  misc_feature   RB T-DNA repeat: right border repeat from nopaline C58 T-DNA
   2721..3122    +  CDS            Y4CG_SINFN (fragment): Protein inferred from homology: Swiss-Prot protein existence level 3. From Sinorhizobium fredii (strain NBRC 101917 / NGR234).
   3682..4311    +  CDS            pVS1 StaA: stability protein from the Pseudomonas plasmid pVS1 (Heeb et al., 2000)
   4740..5813    +  CDS            pVS1 RepA: replication protein from the Pseudomonas plasmid pVS1 (Heeb et al., 2000)
   5879..6073    +  rep_origin     pVS1 oriV: origin of replication for the Pseudomonas plasmid pVS1 (Heeb et al., 2000)
   6276..6315    +  CDS            rop (fragment): Rop protein, which maintains plasmids at low copy number; rop
   6417..6557    +  misc_feature   bom: basis of mobility region from pBR322
   6743..7331    -  rep_origin     ori: high-copy-number ColE1/pMB1/pBR322/pUC origin of replication
   7439..7508    -  ncRNA          RNA-OUT: Accession: RF00240 - RNA-OUT
   8756..9550    -  CDS            KanR: aminoglycoside phosphotransferase; aphA-3; confers resistance to kanamycin
   9975..9999    +  misc_feature   LB T-DNA repeat: left border repeat from nopaline C58 T-DNA
  10077..10251   -  polyA_signal   CaMV poly(A) signal: cauliflower mosaic virus polyadenylation signal
  10261..10809   -  CDS            bar: PAT_STRHY - Experimental evidence at protein level: Swiss-Prot protein existence level 1. Inactivates phosphinothricin (PPT) by transfer of an acetyl group from acetyl CoA. Can also acetylate demethylphosphinothricin but not PTT or glutamate. This enzyme is an effector of phosphinothricin tripeptide (PTT or bialaphos) resistance. From Streptomyces hygroscopicus. Introduced by genetic manipulation and expressed in glufosinate-tolerant maize by Dekalb Genetics.
  10860..11205   -  promoter       CaMV 35S promoter: strong constitutive promoter from cauliflower mosaic virus
  10862..10908   -  promoter       minimal CaMV 35S promoter: minimal 35S promoter from cauliflower mosaic virus
  11295..11383   +  CDS            lacI (fragment): lac repressor; lacI; The lac repressor binds to the lac operator to inhibit transcription in E. coli. This inhibition can be relieved by adding lactose or isopropyl-β-D-thiogalactopyranoside (IPTG).
  11396..11417   +  protein_bind   CAP binding site: CAP binding activates transcription in the presence of cAMP. E. coli catabolite activator protein
  11432..11462   +  promoter       lac promoter: promoter for the E. coli lac operon
  11466..11488   +  protein_bind   lac operator (fragment): The lac repressor binds to the lac operator to inhibit transcription in E. coli. This inhibition can be relieved by adding lactose or isopropyl-β-D-thiogalactopyranoside (IPTG). lac repressor encoded by lacI
  11552..11627   -  misc_RNA       gRNA scaffold: guide RNA scaffold for the Streptococcus pyogenes CRISPR/Cas9 system
  12091..12147   +  misc_feature   MCS: pUC18/19 multiple cloning site
  12150..12304   +  CDS            lacZα (fragment): LacZα fragment of β-galactosidase; lacZ fragment
  12544..12885   +  promoter       CaMV 35S promoter: strong constitutive promoter from cauliflower mosaic virus
>Addgene plasmid #210757 | pCambia3301-AtU6-MAR1 | addgene full sequence | sequence record 423487 | Addgene NGS Result
CATGGTAGATCTGAGGGTAAATTTCTAGTTTTTCTCCTTCATTTTCTTGGTTAGGACCCTTTTCTCTTTT
TATTTTTTTGAGCTTTGATCTTTCTTTAAACTGATCTATTTTTTAATTGATTGGTTATGGTGTAAATATT
ACATAGCTTTAACTGATAATCTGATTACTTTATTTCGTGTGTCTATGATGATGATGATAGTTACAGAACC
GACGACTCGTCCGTCCTGTAGAAACCCCAACCCGTGAAATCAAAAAACTCGACGGCCTGTGGGCATTCAG
TCTGGATCGCGAAAACTGTGGAATTGATCAGCGTTGGTGGGAAAGCGCGTTACAAGAAAGCCGGGCAATT
GCTGTGCCAGGCAGTTTTAACGATCAGTTCGCCGATGCAGATATTCGTAATTATGCGGGCAACGTCTGGT
ATCAGCGCGAAGTCTTTATACCGAAAGGTTGGGCAGGCCAGCGTATCGTGCTGCGTTTCGATGCGGTCAC
TCATTACGGCAAAGTGTGGGTCAATAATCAGGAAGTGATGGAGCATCAGGGCGGCTATACGCCATTTGAA
GCCGATGTCACGCCGTATGTTATTGCCGGGAAAAGTGTACGTATCACCGTTTGTGTGAACAACGAACTGA
ACTGGCAGACTATCCCGCCGGGAATGGTGATTACCGACGAAAACGGCAAGAAAAAGCAGTCTTACTTCCA
TGATTTCTTTAACTATGCCGGAATCCATCGCAGCGTAATGCTCTACACCACGCCGAACACCTGGGTGGAC
GATATCACCGTGGTGACGCATGTCGCGCAAGACTGTAACCACGCGTCTGTTGACTGGCAGGTGGTGGCCA
ATGGTGATGTCAGCGTTGAACTGCGTGATGCGGATCAACAGGTGGTTGCAACTGGACAAGGCACTAGCGG
GACTTTGCAAGTGGTGAATCCGCACCTCTGGCAACCGGGTGAAGGTTATCTCTATGAACTGTGCGTCACA
GCCAAAAGCCAGACAGAGTGTGATATCTACCCGCTTCGCGTCGGCATCCGGTCAGTGGCAGTGAAGGGCG
AACAGTTCCTGATTAACCACAAACCGTTCTACTTTACTGGCTTTGGTCGTCATGAAGATGCGGACTTGCG
TGGCAAAGGATTCGATAACGTGCTGATGGTGCACGACCACGCATTAATGGACTGGATTGGGGCCAACTCC
TACCGTACCTCGCATTACCCTTACGCTGAAGAGATGCTCGACTGGGCAGATGAACATGGCATCGTGGTGA
TTGATGAAACTGCTGCTGTCGGCTTTAACCTCTCTTTAGGCATTGGTTTCGAAGCGGGCAACAAGCCGAA
AGAACTGTACAGCGAAGAGGCAGTCAACGGGGAAACTCAGCAAGCGCACTTACAGGCGATTAAAGAGCTG
ATAGCGCGTGACAAAAACCACCCAAGCGTGGTGATGTGGAGTATTGCCAACGAACCGGATACCCGTCCGC
AAGGTGCACGGGAATATTTCGCGCCACTGGCGGAAGCAACGCGTAAACTCGACCCGACGCGTCCGATCAC
CTGCGTCAATGTAATGTTCTGCGACGCTCACACCGATACCATCAGCGATCTCTTTGATGTGCTGTGCCTG
AACCGTTATTACGGATGGTATGTCCAAAGCGGCGATTTGGAAACGGCAGAGAAGGTACTGGAAAAAGAAC
TTCTGGCCTGGCAGGAGAAACTGCATCAGCCGATTATCATCACCGAATACGGCGTGGATACGTTAGCCGG
GCTGCACTCAATGTACACCGACATGTGGAGTGAAGAGTATCAGTGTGCATGGCTGGATATGTATCACCGC
GTCTTTGATCGCGTCAGCGCCGTCGTCGGTGAACAGGTATGGAATTTCGCCGATTTTGCGACCTCGCAAG
GCATATTGCGCGTTGGCGGTAACAAGAAAGGGATCTTCACTCGCGACCGCAAACCGAAGTCGGCGGCTTT
TCTGCTGCAAAAACGCTGGACTGGCATGAACTTCGGTGAAAAACCGCAGCAGGGAGGCAAACAAGCTAGC
CACCACCACCACCACCACGTGTGAATTACAGGTGACCAGCTCGAATTTCCCCGATCGTTCAAACATTTGG
CAATAAAGTTTCTTAAGATTGAATCCTGTTGCCGGTCTTGCGATGATTATCATATAATTTCTGTTGAATT
ACGTTAAGCATGTAATAATTAACATGTAATGCATGACGTTATTTATGAGATGGGTTTTTATGATTAGAGT
CCCGCAATTATACATTTAATACGCGATAGAAAACAAAATATAGCGCGCAAACTAGGATAAATTATCGCGC
GCGGTGTCATCTATGTTACTAGATCGGGAATTAAACTATCAGTGTTTGACAGGATATATTGGCGGGTAAA
CCTAAGAGAAAAGAGCGTTTATTAGAATAATCGGATATTTAAAAGGGCGTGAAAAGGTTTATCCGTTCGT
CCATTTGTATGTGCATGCCAACCACAGGGTTCCCCTCGGGATCAAAGTACTTTGATCCAACCCCTCCGCT
GCTATAGTGCAGTCGGCTTCTGACGTTCAGTGCAGCCGTCTTCTGAAAACGACATGTCGCACAAGTCCTA
AGTTACGCGACAGGCTGCCGCCCTGCCCTTTTCCTGGCGTTTTCTTGTCGCGTGTTTTAGTCGCATAAAG
TAGAATACTTGCGACTAGAACCGGAGACATTACGCCATGAACAAGAGCGCCGCCGCTGGCCTGCTGGGCT
ATGCCCGCGTCAGCACCGACGACCAGGACTTGACCAACCAACGGGCCGAACTGCACGCGGCCGGCTGCAC
CAAGCTGTTTTCCGAGAAGATCACCGGCACCAGGCGCGACCGCCCGGAGCTGGCCAGGATGCTTGACCAC
CTACGCCCTGGCGACGTTGTGACAGTGACCAGGCTAGACCGCCTGGCCCGCAGCACCCGCGACCTACTGG
ACATTGCCGAGCGCATCCAGGAGGCCGGCGCGGGCCTGCGTAGCCTGGCAGAGCCGTGGGCCGACACCAC
CACGCCGGCCGGCCGCATGGTGTTGACCGTGTTCGCCGGCATTGCCGAGTTCGAGCGTTCCCTAATCATC
GACCGCACCCGGAGCGGGCGCGAGGCCGCCAAGGCCCGAGGCGTGAAGTTTGGCCCCCGCCCTACCCTCA
CCCCGGCACAGATCGCGCACGCCCGCGAGCTGATCGACCAGGAAGGCCGCACCGTGAAAGAGGCGGCTGC
ACTGCTTGGCGTGCATCGCTCGACCCTGTACCGCGCACTTGAGCGCAGCGAGGAAGTGACGCCCACCGAG
GCCAGGCGGCGCGGTGCCTTCCGTGAGGACGCATTGACCGAGGCCGACGTCCTGGCGGCCGCCGAGAATG
AACGCCAAGAGGAACAAGCATGAAACCGCACCAGGACGGCCAGGACGAACCGTTTTTCATTACCGAAGAG
ATCGAGGCGGAGATGATCGCGGCCGGGTACGTGTTCGAGCCGCCCGCGCACGTCTCAACCGTGCGGCTGC
ATGAAATCCTGGCCGGTTTGTCTGATGCCAAGCTGGCGGCCTGGCCGGCCAGCTTGGCCGCTGAAGAAAC
CGAGCGCCGCCGTCTAAAAAGGTGATGTGTATTTGAGTAAAACAGCTTGCGTCATGCGGTCGCTGCGTAT
ATGATGCGATGAGTAAATAAACAAATACGCAAGGGGAACGCATGAAGGTTATCGCTGTACTTAACCAGAA
AGGCGGGTCAGGCAAGACGACCATCGCAACCCATCTAGCCCGCGCCCTGCAACTCGCCGGGGCCGATGTT
CTGTTAGTCGATTCCGATCCCCAGGGCAGTGCCCGCGATTGGGCGGCCGTGCGGGAAGATCAACCGCTAA
CCGTTGTCGGCATCGACCGCCCGACGATTGACCGCGACGTGAAGGCCATCGGCCGGCGCGACTTCGTAGT
GATCGACGGAGCGCCCCAGGCGGCGGACTTGGCTGTGTCCGCGATCAAGGCAGCCGACTTCGTGCTGATT
CCGGTGCAGCCAAGCCCTTACGACATATGGGCCACCGCCGACCTGGTGGAGCTGGTTAAGCAGCGCATTG
AGGTCACGGATGGAAGGCTACAAGCGGCCTTTGTCGTGTCGCGGGCGATCAAAGGCACGCGCATCGGCGG
TGAGGTTGCCGAGGCGCTGGCCGGGTACGAGCTGCCCATTCTTGAGTCCCGTATCACGCAGCGCGTGAGC
TACCCAGGCACTGCCGCCGCCGGCACAACCGTTCTTGAATCAGAACCCGAGGGCGACGCTGCCCGCGAGG
TCCAGGCGCTGGCCGCTGAAATTAAATCAAAACTCATTTGAGTTAATGAGGTAAAGAGAAAATGAGCAAA
AGCACAAACACGCTAAGTGCCGGCCGTCCGAGCGCACGCAGCAGCAAGGCTGCAACGTTGGCCAGCCTGG
CAGACACGCCAGCCATGAAGCGGGTCAACTTTCAGTTGCCGGCGGAGGATCACACCAAGCTGAAGATGTA
CGCGGTACGCCAAGGCAAGACCATTACCGAGCTGCTATCTGAATACATCGCGCAGCTACCAGAGTAAATG
AGCAAATGAATAAATGAGTAGATGAATTTTAGCGGCTAAAGGAGGCGGCATGGAAAATCAAGAACAACCA
GGCACCGACGCCGTGGAATGCCCCATGTGTGGAGGAACGGGCGGTTGGCCAGGCGTAAGCGGCTGGGTTG
CCTGCCGGCCCTGCAATGGCACTGGAACCCCCAAGCCCGAGGAATCGGCGTGAGCGGTCGCAAACCATCC
GGCCCGGTACAAATCGGCGCGGCGCTGGGTGATGACCTGGTGGAGAAGTTGAAGGCCGCGCAGGCCGCCC
AGCGGCAACGCATCGAGGCAGAAGCACGCCCCGGTGAATCGTGGCAAGCGGCCGCTGATCGAATCCGCAA
AGAATCCCGGCAACCGCCGGCAGCCGGTGCGCCGTCGATTAGGAAGCCGCCCAAGGGCGACGAGCAACCA
GATTTTTTCGTTCCGATGCTCTATGACGTGGGCACCCGCGATAGTCGCAGCATCATGGACGTGGCCGTTT
TCCGTCTGTCGAAGCGTGACCGACGAGCTGGCGAGGTGATCCGCTACGAGCTTCCAGACGGGCACGTAGA
GGTTTCCGCAGGGCCGGCCGGCATGGCCAGTGTGTGGGATTACGACCTGGTACTGATGGCGGTTTCCCAT
CTAACCGAATCCATGAACCGATACCGGGAAGGGAAGGGAGACAAGCCCGGCCGCGTGTTCCGTCCACACG
TTGCGGACGTACTCAAGTTCTGCCGGCGAGCCGATGGCGGAAAGCAGAAAGACGACCTGGTAGAAACCTG
CATTCGGTTAAACACCACGCACGTTGCCATGCAGCGTACGAAGAAGGCCAAGAACGGCCGCCTGGTGACG
GTATCCGAGGGTGAAGCCTTGATTAGCCGCTACAAGATCGTAAAGAGCGAAACCGGGCGGCCGGAGTACA
TCGAGATCGAGCTAGCTGATTGGATGTACCGCGAGATCACAGAAGGCAAGAACCCGGACGTGCTGACGGT
TCACCCCGATTACTTTTTGATCGATCCCGGCATCGGCCGTTTTCTCTACCGCCTGGCACGCCGCGCCGCA
GGCAAGGCAGAAGCCAGATGGTTGTTCAAGACGATCTACGAACGCAGTGGCAGCGCCGGAGAGTTCAAGA
AGTTCTGTTTCACCGTGCGCAAGCTGATCGGGTCAAATGACCTGCCGGAGTACGATTTGAAGGAGGAGGC
GGGGCAGGCTGGCCCGATCCTAGTCATGCGCTACCGCAACCTGATCGAGGGCGAAGCATCCGCCGGTTCC
TAATGTACGGAGCAGATGCTAGGGCAAATTGCCCTAGCAGGGGAAAAAGGTCGAAAAGGTCTCTTTCCTG
TGGATAGCACGTACATTGGGAACCCAAAGCCGTACATTGGGAACCGGAACCCGTACATTGGGAACCCAAA
GCCGTACATTGGGAACCGGTCACACATGTAAGTGACTGATATAAAAGAGAAAAAAGGCGATTTTTCCGCC
TAAAACTCTTTAAAACTTATTAAAACTCTTAAAACCCGCCTGGCCTGTGCATAACTGTCTGGCCAGCGCA
CAGCCGAAGAGCTGCAAAAAGCGCCTACCCTTCGGTCGCTGCGCTCCCTACGCCCCGCCGCTTCGCGTCG
GCCTATCGCGGCCGCTGGCCGCTCAAAAATGGCTGGCCTACGGCCAGGCAATCTACCAGGGCGCGGACAA
GCCGCGCCGTCGCCACTCGACCGCCGGCGCCCACATCAAGGCACCCTGCCTCGCGCGTTTCGGTGATGAC
GGTGAAAACCTCTGACACATGCAGCTCCCGGAGACGGTCACAGCTTGTCTGTAAGCGGATGCCGGGAGCA
GACAAGCCCGTCAGGGCGCGTCAGCGGGTGTTGGCGGGTGTCGGGGCGCAGCCATGACCCAGTCACGTAG
CGATAGCGGAGTGTATACTGGCTTAACTATGCGGCATCAGAGCAGATTGTACTGAGAGTGCACCATATGC
GGTGTGAAATACCGCACAGATGCGTAAGGAGAAAATACCGCATCAGGCGCTCTTCCGCTTCCTCGCTCAC
TGACTCGCTGCGCTCGGTCGTTCGGCTGCGGCGAGCGGTATCAGCTCACTCAAAGGCGGTAATACGGTTA
TCCACAGAATCAGGGGATAACGCAGGAAAGAACATGTGAGCAAAAGGCCAGCAAAAGGCCAGGAACCGTA
AAAAGGCCGCGTTGCTGGCGTTTTTCCATAGGCTCCGCCCCCCTGACGAGCATCACAAAAATCGACGCTC
AAGTCAGAGGTGGCGAAACCCGACAGGACTATAAAGATACCAGGCGTTTCCCCCTGGAAGCTCCCTCGTG
CGCTCTCCTGTTCCGACCCTGCCGCTTACCGGATACCTGTCCGCCTTTCTCCCTTCGGGAAGCGTGGCGC
TTTCTCATAGCTCACGCTGTAGGTATCTCAGTTCGGTGTAGGTCGTTCGCTCCAAGCTGGGCTGTGTGCA
CGAACCCCCCGTTCAGCCCGACCGCTGCGCCTTATCCGGTAACTATCGTCTTGAGTCCAACCCGGTAAGA
CACGACTTATCGCCACTGGCAGCAGCCACTGGTAACAGGATTAGCAGAGCGAGGTATGTAGGCGGTGCTA
CAGAGTTCTTGAAGTGGTGGCCTAACTACGGCTACACTAGAAGGACAGTATTTGGTATCTGCGCTCTGCT
GAAGCCAGTTACCTTCGGAAAAAGAGTTGGTAGCTCTTGATCCGGCAAACAAACCACCGCTGGTAGCGGT
GGTTTTTTTGTTTGCAAGCAGCAGATTACGCGCAGAAAAAAAGGATCTCAAGAAGATCCTTTGATCTTTT
CTACGGGGTCTGACGCTCAGTGGAACGAAAACTCACGTTAAGGGCTGATGAATCCCCTAATGATTTTTAT
CAAAATCATTAAGTTAAGGTAGATACACATCTTGTCATATGATCAAATGGTTTCGCCAAAAATCAATAAT
CAGACAACAAAATGTGCGAACTCGATATTTTACACGACTCTCTTTACCAATTCTGCCCCGAATTACACTT
AAAACGACTCAACAGCTTAACGTTGGCTTGCCACGCCTTACTTGACTGTAAAACTCTCACTCTTACCGAA
CTTGGCCGTAACCTGCCAACCAAAGCGAGAACAAAACATAACATCAAACGAATCGACCGATTGTTAGGTA
ATCGTCACCTCCACAAAGAGCGACTCGCTGTATACCGTTGGCATGCTAGCTTTATCTGTTCGGGCAATAC
GATGCCCATTGTACTTGTTGACTGGTCTGATATCCGTGAGCAAAAACGGCTTATGGTATTGCGAGCTTCA
GTCGCACTACACGGTCGTTCTGTTACTCTTTATGAGAAAGCGTTCCCGCTTTCAGAGCAATGTTCAAAGA
AAGCTCATGACCAATTTCTAGCCGACCTTGCGAGCATTCTACCGAGTAACACCACACCGCTCATTGTCAG
TGATGCTGGCTTTAAAGTGCCATGGTATAAATCCGTTGAGAAGCTGGGTTGGTACTGGTTAAGTCGAGTA
AGAGGAAAAGTACAATATGCAGACCTAGGAGCGGAAAACTGGAAACCTATCAGCAACTTACATGATATGT
CATCTAGTCACTCAAAGACTTTAGGCTATAAGAGGCTGACTAAAAGCAACCCAATCTCATGCCAAATTCT
ATTGTATAAATCTCGCTCTAAAGGCCGAAAAAATCAGCGCTCGACACGGACTCATTGTCACCACCCGTCA
CCTAAAATCTACTCAGCGTCGGCAAAGGAGCCATGGATTCTAGCAACTAACTTACCTGTTGAAATTCGAA
CACCCAAACAACTTGTTAATATCTATTCGAAGCGAATGCAGATTGAAGAAACCTTCCGAGACTTGAAAAG
TCCTGCCTACGGACTAGGCCTACGCCATAGCCGAACGAGCAGCTCAGAGCGTTTTGATATCATGCTGCTA
ATCGCCCTGATGCTTCAACTAACATGTTGGCTTGCGGGCGTTCATGCTCAGAAACAAGGTTGGGACAAGC
ACTTCCAGGCTAACACAGTCAGAAATCGAAACGTACTCTCAACAGTTCGCTTAGGCATGGAAGTTTTGCG
GCATTCTGGCTACACAATAACAAGGGAAGACTCACTCGTGGCTGCAACCCTGCTTACTCAAAATCTATTC
ACACATGGTTACGTTTTGGGGAAATTATGAGGGGATCTCTCAGCGTTAAGGGATTTTGGTCATGCATTCT
AGGTACTAAAACAATTCATCCAGTAAAATATAATATTTTATTTTCTCCCAATCAGGCTTGATCCCCAGTA
AGTCAAAAAATAGCTCGACATACTGTTCTTCCCCGATATCCTCCCTGATCGACCGGACGCAGAAGGCAAT
GTCATACCACTTGTCCGCCCTGCCGCTTCTCCCAAGATCAATAAAGCCACTTACTTTGCCATCTTTCACA
AAGATGTTGCTGTCTCCCAGGTCGCCGTGGGAAAAGACAAGTTCCTCTTCGGGCTTTTCCGTCTTTAAAA
AATCATACAGCTCGCGCGGATCTTTAAATGGAGTGTCTTCTTCCCAGTTTTCGCAATCCACATCGGCCAG
ATCGTTATTCAGTAAGTAATCCAATTCGGCTAAGCGGCTGTCTAAGCTATTCGTATAGGGACAATCCGAT
ATGTCGATGGAGTGAAAGAGCCTGATGCACTCCGCATACAGCTCGATAATCTTTTCAGGGCTTTGTTCAT
CTTCATACTCTTCCGAGCAAAGGACGCCATCGGCCTCACTCATGAGCAGATTGCTCCAGCCATCATGCCG
TTCAAAGTGCAGGACCTTTGGAACAGGCAGCTTTCCTTCCAGCCATAGCATCATGTCCTTTTCCCGTTCC
ACATCATAGGTGGTCCCTTTATACCGGCTGTCCGTCATTTTTAAATATAGGTTTTCATTTTCTCCCACCA
GCTTATATACCTTAGCAGGAGACATTCCTTCCGTATCTTTTACGCAGCGGTATTTTTCGATCAGTTTTTT
CAATTCCGGTGATATTCTCATTTTAGCCATTTATTATTTCCTTCCTCTTTTCTACAGTATTTAAAGATAC
CCCAAGAAGCTAATTATAACAAGACGAACTCCAATTCACTGTTCCTTGCATTCTAAAACCTTAAATACCA
GAAAACAGCTTTTTCAAAGTTGTTTTCAAAGTTGGCGTATAACATAGTATCGACGGAGCCGATTTTGAAA
CCGCGGTGATCACAGGCAGCAACGCTCTGTCATCGTTACAATCAACATGCTACCCTCCGCGAGATCATCC
GTGTTTCAAACCCGGCAGCTTAGTTGCCGTTCTTCCGAATAGCATCGGTAACATGAGCAAAGTCTGCCGC
CTTACAACGGCTCTCCCGCTGACGCCGTCCCGGACTGATGGGCTGCCTGTATCGAGTGGTGATTTTGTGC
CGAGCTGCCGGTCGGGGAGCTGTTGGCTGGCTGGTGGCAGGATATATTGTGGTGTAAACAAATTGACGCT
TAGACAACTTAATAACACATTGCGGACGTTTTTAATGTACTGAATTAACGCCGAATTAATTCGGGGGATC
TGGATTTTAGTACTGGATTTTGGTTTTAGGAATTAGAAATTTTATTGATAGAAGTATTTTACAAATACAA
ATACATACTAAGGGTTTCTTATATGCTCAACACATGAGCGAAACCCTATAGGAACCCTAATTCCCTTATC
TGGGAACTACTCACACATTATTATGGAGAAACTCGAGTCAAATCTCGGTGACGGGCAGGACCGGACGGGG
CGGTACCGGCAGGCTGAAGTCCAGCTGCCAGAAACCCACGTCATGCCAGTTCCCGTGCTTGAAGCCGGCC
GCCCGCAGCATGCCGCGGGGGGCATATCCGAGCGCCTCGTGCATGCGCACGCTCGGGTCGTTGGGCAGCC
CGATGACAGCGACCACGCTCTTGAAGCCCTGTGCCTCCAGGGACTTCAGCAGGTGGGTGTAGAGCGTGGA
GCCCAGTCCCGTCCGCTGGTGGCGGGGGGAGACGTACACGGTCGACTCGGCCGTCCAGTCGTAGGCGTTG
CGTGCCTTCCAGGGGCCCGCGTAGGCGATGCCGGCGACCTCGCCGTCCACCTCGGCGACGAGCCAGGGAT
AGCGCTCCCGCAGACGGACGAGGTCGTCCGTCCACTCCTGCGGTTCCTGCGGCTCGGTACGGAAGTTGAC
CGTGCTTGTCTCGATGTAGTGGTTGACGATGGTGCAGACCGCCGGCATGTCCGCCTCGGTGGCACGGCGG
ATGTCGGCCGGGCGTCGTTCTGGGCTCATGGTAGACTCGAGAGAGATAGATTTGTAGAGAGAGACTGGTG
ATTTCAGCGTGTCCTCTCCAAATGAAATGAACTTCCTTATATAGAGGAAGGGTCTTGCGAAGGATAGTGG
GATTGTGCGTCATCCCTTACGTCAGTGGAGATATCACATCAATCCACTTGCTTTGAAGACGTGGTTGGAA
CGTCTTCTTTTTCCACGATGCTCCTCGTGGGTGGGGGTCCATCTTTGGGACCACTGTCGGCAGAGGCATC
TTGAACGATAGCCTTTCCTTTATCGCAATGATGGCATTTGTAGGTGCCACCTTCCTTTTCTACTGTCCTT
TTGATGAAGTGACAGATAGCTGGGCAATGGAATCCGAGGAGGTTTCCCGATATTACCCTTTGTTGAAAAG
TCTCAATAGCCCTTTGGTCTTCTGAGACTGTATCTTTGATATTCTTGGAGTAGACGAGAGTGTCGTGCTC
CACCATGTTGGCAAGCTGCTCTAGCCAATACGCAAACCGCCTCTCCCCGCGCGTTGGCCGATTCATTAAT
GCAGCTGGCACGACAGGTTTCCCGACTGGAAAGCGGGCAGTGAGCGCAACGCAATTAATGTGAGTTAGCT
CACTCATTAGGCACCCCAGGCTTTACACTTTATGCTTCCGGCTCGTATGTTGTGTGGAATTGTGAGCGGA
TAACAATTTCACACAGGAAACAGCTATGACCATGATTACACTAGTAATTGCCCTTCGAAGGGACAAAAAA
AGCACCGACTCGGTGCCACTTTTTCAAGTTGATAACGGACTAGCCTTATTTTAACTTGCTATTTCTAGCT
CTAAAACCTGGAGTTCTGGACCGTCCTCAATCACTACTTCGACTCTAGCTGTATATAAACTCAGCTTCGT
TTTCTTATCTAAGCGATGTGGGACTTTTGAAGATTGTTTTCAACTTAAATGGGCCTATATAAGAAATACT
ATTGTTCTTTCCCATATAAATGGGCCTGCTTCTCTTCTTTCAGATTCCCAGGGGCCTTTTGAAGATTATC
TTCATATCTTAAGAATGAAGATGTTTTATTCAATCAAATTCTTGAAGGTTCGATGCCTAATCATTCTAAT
CCTGGGACAAACTATGAAACAAGATACAAAAACTCCGAATGGAAAGTTAAAAAGAAGAAAACGAAAGCTA
CGGTTCAAGAAAATGTAAGCTGATAAACAAAAAAAAACTGTATGAACGAAGAAGAAGAAAAAAAGCTAAG
AAGAAATGATGTATTGTGCGGAAGGCAAGTCGAGTTTCCGTTGTTCAACGGAATTCGAGCTCGGTACCCG
GGGATCCTCTAGAGTCGACCTGCAGGCATGCAAGCTTGGCACTGGCCGTCGTTTTACAACGTCGTGACTG
GGAAAACCCTGGCGTTACCCAACTTAATCGCCTTGCAGCACATCCCCCTTTCGCCAGCTGGCGTAATAGC
GAAGAGGCCCGCACCGATCGCCCTTCCCAACAGTTGCGCAGCCTGAATGGCGAATGCTAGAGCAGCTTGA
GCTTGGATCAGATTGTCGTTTCCCGCCTTCAGTTTAGCTTCATGGAGTCAAAGATTCAAATAGAGGACCT
AACAGAACTCGCCGTAAAGACTGGCGAACAGTTCATACAGAGTCTCTTACGACTCAATGACAAGAAGAAA
ATCTTCGTCAACATGGTGGAGCACGACACACTTGTCTACTCCAAAAATATCAAAGATACAGTCTCAGAAG
ACCAAAGGGCAATTGAGACTTTTCAACAAAGGGTAATATCCGGAAACCTCCTCGGATTCCATTGCCCAGC
TATCTGTCACTTTATTGTGAAGATAGTGGAAAAGGAAGGTGGCTCCTACAAATGCCATCATTGCGATAAA
GGAAAGGCCATCGTTGAAGATGCCTCTGCCGACAGTGGTCCCAAAGATGGACCCCCACCCACGAGGAGCA
TCGTGGAAAAAGAAGACGTTCCAACCACGTCTTCAAAGCAAGTGGATTGATGTGATATCTCCACTGACGT
AAGGGATGACGCACAATCCCACTATCCTTCGCAAGACCCTTCCTCTATATAAGGAAGTTCATTTCATTTG
GAGAGAACACGGGGGACTCTTGAC
